Addgene plasmid #11365: pBABE-hygro NM23 H1 His
Depositing lab: Ronald Kahn. Depositing organization: Joslin Diabetes Center. Publication: Interaction of the Ras-related protein associated with diabetes rad and the putative tumor metastasis suppressor NM23 provides a novel mechanism of GTPase regulation. Zhu J, Tseng YH, Kantor JD, Rhodes CJ, Zetter BR, Moyers JS, Kahn CR. Proc Natl Acad Sci U S A. 1999 Dec 21. 96(26):14911-8. 10.1073/pnas.96.26.14911 PubMed 10611312.
Backbone
  Vector backbone: pBABE-hygro
  Backbone size w/o insert (bp): 5558
  Vector type: Mammalian Expression, Retroviral
  Selectable markers: Hygromycin
Growth in bacteria
  Bacterial resistance: Ampicillin, 100 μg/mL
  Growth temperature: 37°C
  Growth strain: DH5alpha
  Copy number: High Copy
Gene/Insert
  Gene/Insert name: NM23 H1
  Species: H. sapiens (human)
  Insert size (bp): 500
  Mutation: His118 mutation to Phe (abolishes histidine kinase activity).
  Entrez Gene: NME1 (a.k.a. AWD, GAAD, NB, NBS, NDK1, NDKA, NDPK A, NDPK-A, NDPKA, NM23, NM23-H1)
  Cloning method: Restriction Enzyme; 5′ cloning site BamHI (not destroyed); 3′ cloning site BamHI (not destroyed)
  Sequencing primers: 5′ pBABE 5'
Terms and licenses: Academic/Nonprofit Terms; Industry Terms: Not Available to Industry
How to cite: pBABE-hygro NM23 H1 His was a gift from Ronald Kahn (Addgene plasmid # 11365 ; http://n2t.net/addgene:11365 ; RRID:Addgene_11365)
