[The description below was written by a language model from this plasmid's Addgene catalogue record.]
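Description:
pBABE-hygro NM23 H1 His is a retroviral mammalian expression plasmid built on the pBABE-hygro backbone (about 5.6 kb without insert). It carries a roughly 500 bp human NM23-H1 (NME1, nucleoside diphosphate kinase A) cDNA. The plasmid is maintained in E. coli as a high-copy construct under ampicillin selection, and transduced or transfected mammalian cells are selected with hygromycin. No feature table accompanies the record, so the regulatory elements are not listed. In the standard pBABE design, the insert sits between Moloney murine leukemia virus long terminal repeats and is transcribed from the 5′ LTR. A packaging signal allows the transcript to be encapsidated in a packaging cell line, and an internal SV40 early promoter drives the drug-resistance gene. That general architecture presumably applies here.

The "His" in the name appears to refer to the mutated residue rather than to an affinity tag, and no tag is recorded. The insert carries a His118-to-Phe substitution, which the record notes abolishes the histidine kinase activity of the protein. His118 is the catalytic residue that forms the phosphohistidine intermediate in nucleoside diphosphate kinases, so this version serves as a catalytically dead control. The cDNA was cloned into a single BamHI site that is retained at both ends, so orientation was not fixed by the cloning strategy itself.

The associated study examined the interaction between the Ras-related GTPase Rad and the putative metastasis suppressor NM23 as a mechanism of GTPase regulation. The construct is suited to stable expression of the kinase-deficient mutant in mammalian cells, for comparison with wild-type NM23-H1.
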