>Addgene plasmid #11365 | pBABE-hygro NM23 H1 His | addgene partial sequence | sequence record 18223 | 11365 with pBABE5'
CCATGGGCCAACTGGTGAGCGTACCTTCATTGCGATCAAACCAGATGGGGTCCAGCGGGGTCTTGTGGGA
GAGATTATCAAGCGTTTTGAGCAGAAAGGATTCCGCCTTGTTGGTCTGAAATTCATGCAAGCTTCCGAAG
ATCTTCTCAAGGAACACTACGTTGACCTGAAGGACCGTCCATTCTTTGCCGGCCTGGTGAAATACATGCA
CTCAGGGCCGGTAGTTGCCATGGTCTGGGAGGGGCTGAATGTGGTGAAGACGGGCCGAGTCATGCTCGGG
GAGACCAACCCTGCAGACTCCAAGCCTGGGACCATCCGTGGAGACTTCTGCATACAAGTTGGCAGGAACA
TTATATTTGGCAGTGATTCTGTGGAGAGTGCAGAGAAGGAGATCGGCTTGTGGTTTCACCCTGAGGAACT
GGTAGATTACACGAGCTGTGCTCAGAACTGGATCTATGAATGACAGGAGGATCCCAGTGTGGTGGTACGT
AGGAATTCGCCAGCACAGTGGTCGACCCTGTGGAATGTGTGTCAGTTAGGGTGTGGAAAGTCCCCAGGCT
CCCCAGCAGGCAGAAGTATGCAAAGCATGCATCTCAATTAGTCAGCAACCAGGTGTGGAAAGTCCCCAGG
CTCCCCAGCAAGCAGA
